Addgene plasmid #32690: pRK5-hGRK4
Depositing lab: Robert Lefkowitz. Publication: Characterization of the G protein-coupled receptor kinase GRK4. Identification of four splice variants. Premont RT, Macrae AD, Stoffel RH, Chung N, Pitcher JA, Ambrose C, Inglese J, MacDonald ME, Lefkowitz RJ. J Biol Chem. 1996 Mar 15;271(11):6403-10. 10.1074/jbc.271.11.6403 PubMed 8626439.
Backbone
  Vector backbone: pRK5
  Backbone size w/o insert (bp): 4754
  Vector type: Mammalian Expression
Growth in bacteria
  Bacterial resistance: Ampicillin, 100 μg/mL
  Growth temperature: 37°C
  Growth strain: DH5alpha
  Copy number: High Copy
Gene/Insert
  Gene/Insert name: GRK4 (alt name: GRK4alpha)
  Species: H. sapiens (human)
  Insert size (bp): 1800
  Entrez Gene: GRK4 (a.k.a. GPRK2L, GPRK4, GRK4a, IT11)
  Cloning method: Restriction Enzyme; 5′ cloning site XmaI (not destroyed); 3′ cloning site XbaI (destroyed during cloning)
  Sequencing primers: 5′ CMV-Fwd
Terms and licenses: Academic/Nonprofit Terms; Industry Terms: Not Available to Industry
Depositor comments: Contains the longest splice variant of GRKa. The insert does not contain the 3'UTR.
How to cite: pRK5-hGRK4 was a gift from Robert Lefkowitz (Addgene plasmid # 32690 ; http://n2t.net/addgene:32690 ; RRID:Addgene_32690)
