[The description below was written by a language model from this plasmid's Addgene catalogue record.]
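Description:
pRK5-hGRK4 is a mammalian expression plasmid built on the pRK5 backbone (about 4.75 kb without insert) and carrying the human G protein-coupled receptor kinase 4 (GRK4) coding sequence. It is maintained in E. coli as a high-copy plasmid under ampicillin selection. The record lists no mammalian selection marker, so it appears intended mainly for transient transfection rather than stable line generation, although this is not stated explicitly. The promoter is also not named. However, the recommended 5′ sequencing primer is a CMV forward primer, which is consistent with the CMV immediate-early promoter generally used in pRK5 vectors to drive strong constitutive expression in mammalian cells.

The insert is roughly 1.8 kb and is described as GRK4alpha, the longest of the GRK4 splice variants, cloned without its 3′ untranslated region. It was introduced by restriction cloning between an XmaI site at the 5′ end, which remains intact, and an XbaI site at the 3′ end, which was destroyed during cloning, so the insert cannot simply be released with the same pair of enzymes. No epitope tags, fusion partners or reporters are recorded, which suggests the kinase is expressed as an untagged protein.

The associated work concerns the characterization of GRK4 and the identification of its four splice variants. This fits use of the plasmid to overexpress full-length GRK4alpha in cultured mammalian cells, for example to study the kinase itself or receptor phosphorylation and regulation. No feature table was supplied, so the finer details of the backbone elements cannot be confirmed from the record.
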