>Addgene plasmid #32690 | pRK5-hGRK4 | addgene partial sequence | sequence record 43730 | SP6 5'-ATTTAGGTGACACTATAG-3'
CCCGGTCCACTGCACCTCGGTTCTATCGATTGAATTCCCCGGGCCCTATATATGGATCCGCCATGGAGCT
CGAGAACATCGTGGCCAACTCGCTGCTGCTGAAAGCGCGTCAAGGAGGATATGGCAAAAAAAGTGGTCGT
AGTAAAAAATGGAAGGAGATACTGACACTGCCTCCTGTCAGCCAGTGCAGTGAGCTTAGACATTCCATTG
AAAAGGATTATAGCAGTCTTTGTGACAAGCAACCGATAGGAAGACGTCTCTTCAGGCAGTTCTGTGATAC
CAAACCCACTCTAAAGAGGCACATTGAATTCTTGGATGCAGTGGCAGAATATGAAGTTGCCGATGATGAG
GACCGAAGTGATTGTGGACTGTCAATCTTAGATAGATTCTTCAATGATAAGTTGGCAGCCCCTTTACCAG
AAATACCTCCAGATGTTGTGACAGAATGTAGATTGGGACTGAAGGAGGAGAACCCTTCCAAAAAAGCCTT
TGAGGAATGTACTAGAGTTGCCCATAACTACCTAAGAGGGGAACCATTTGAAGAATACCAAGAAAGCTCA
TATTTTTCTCAGTTTTTACAATGGAAATGGCTGGAAAGGCAACCCGTAACAAAGAACACATTTAGACATT
ACAGAGTTCTAGGAAAAGGCGGATTTGGAGAGGTTTGCGCCTGTCAAGTGCGAGCCACAGGAAAAATGTA
TGCCTGCAAAAAGCTACAAAAAAAAAGAATAAAGAAGAGGAAAGGTGAAGCTATGGCTCTAAATGAGAAA
AGAATTCTGGAGAAAGTGCAAAGTAGATTCGTA
